>Addgene plasmid #170903 | pGREAT15 | addgene full sequence | sequence record 334465 | Addgene NGS Result
TAACGGATCCGGTCTCAGGAGTGGCAGACATACTGTCCCACAAATGAAGATGGAATCTGTAAAAGAAAAC
GCGTGAAATAATGCGTCTGACAAAGGTTAGGTCGGCTGCCTTTAATCAATACCAAAGTGGTCCCTACCAC
GATGGAAAAACTGTGCAGTCGGTTTGGCTTTTTCTGACGAACAAATAAGATTCGTGGCCGACAGGTGGGG
GTCCACCATGTGAAGGCATCTTCAGACTCCAATAATGGAGCAATGACGTAAGGGCTTACGAAATAAGTAA
GGGTAGTTTGGGAAATGTCCACTCACCCGTCAGTCTATAAATACTTAGCCCCTCCCTCATTGTTAAGGGA
GCAAAATCTCAGAGAGATAGTCCTAGAGAGAGAAAGAGAGCAAGTAGCCTAGAAGTAGTCAAGGCGGCGA
AGTATTCAGGCAGGTGGCCAGGAAGAAGAAAAGCCAAGACGACGAAAACAGGTAAGAGCTAAGCTTAATG
GAGAGAGAGAAGAACGTGGTGTACGGCCCCGAGCCCAAGCACCCTCTGGGCAACTTCACCGCCGGCGAGA
TGCTGTACAACGCTCTGCACAAGCACTCCCACATCCCCCAGGCCATCCTGGACGTGATGGGCAACGAGTC
CCTTTCCTACCAGGAGTTCTTCGACACTACTGTGAAGCTGGGCCAGAGCCTCCAGAACTGTGGCTACAAG
ATGAACGATGTCGTGTCGATCTGTGCAGAGAACAACAAGAGATTCTTCATCCCCATCATCTCCGCCTGGT
ACATCGGCATGGTGGTGGCCCCTGTGAACGAGGACTATATCCCAGACGAGCTGTGTAAAGTGACCGGCAT
CTCCAAGCCGATCCTGGTCTTTACCACTAGGAAGATCCTGCCTAAGGTTTTGGAGGTTAAAGACAGAACC
AACTACATAAAGAGGATCATCATACTGGACTCTGAAGAGAACCTGCTGGGCTGCGAGAGCCTGCACAACT
TCATGTCCAGGTACTCCGACAACAACCTCCAAACATTCAAGCCTCTGCACTACGACCCTGTGGACCAGGT
AGCCGCCATCCTGTGCTCCTCCGGCACAACCGGCCTGCCTAAAGGCGTGATGCAGACCCACAGGAACATC
TGTGTGAGACTCACACACGCATCTGACCCCAGAGTGGGTACACAACTCATCCCCGGCGTATCCGTGCTGG
CCTACCTGCCATTCTTCCACGCCTTCGGCTTCAGTATCAACCTGGGCTATTTCATGGTGGGCCTGAGAGT
GGTGATGCTCCGAAGGTTTAACCAGGAGGTGTTCCTGAAGGCCATCCAGGACTACGAGGTGAGGAGCGTG
ATCAACGTTCCCTCCACAATCCTGTTCCTGTCCAAGAGCCCTCTGGTGGACAAGTACGACCTATCCACCC
TGGCGGAGCTGTGCTGTGGAGCCGCTCCTCTGGCGAAGGAGGTGGCCGAGATCGCCGTGAAGAGGCTGAA
CCTGCCAGGGATACGGTGTGGCTACGGTCTAACAGAGTCTACCTCCGCCAACATCCATACTCTGCACAAC
GAGTTCAAGTCCGGCTCCCTGGGCAAGGTGACACCTTACATGGCCGCCAAGATCATCGACAGGAACACCG
GCGAGGCCCTGGGTCCAAACCAGGTGGGCGAGCTGTGCATCTGGGGACCTATGGTAACAAAAGGCTATGT
GAACAACCCACAGGCTACTAAGGAGGCCATCGACGACGACGGCTGGCTGCACTCTGGCGACTTCGGCTAC
TACGACGAGGACGAGTATTTCTACATCGTGGACCGGTACAAGGAGCTGATCAAATACAAGGGCTATCAGG
TCGCCCCTGTGGAGCTGGAGGAGATCCTCCTTCAGCACCCAGGCATCAGGGACGTGGCCGTCGTGGGTAT
CCCTGACATCGAGGCCGGCGAGCTGCCAGCCGGCTTCGTGGTGAAGCAGCCCGGCGCCCAACTCACCGCT
AAGGAGGTGTACGACTTCCTGGCCCAGAGGGTGTCTCACTCCAAGTACCTGAGGGGCGGCGTAAGGTTCG
TGGACTCTATCCCCAGGAACGTGACAGGCAAGATTAGTCGAAAAGAGCTGAGGGAGGCCCTGATGGAGAA
GGCTTCTAAGCTGTAAGCTTGCTCTCAAGATCAAAGGCTTAAAAAGCTGGGGTTTTATGAATGGGATCAA
AGTTTCTTTTTTTCTTTTATATTTGCTTCTCCATTTGTTTGTTTCATTTCCCTTTTTGTTTTCGTTTCTA
TGATGCACTTGTGTGTGACAAACTCTCTGGGTTTTTACTTACGTCTGCGTTTCAAAAAAAAAAACCGCTT
TCGTTTTGCGTTTTAGTCCCATTGTTTTGTAGCTCTGAGTGATCGAATTGATGCCTCTTTATTCCTTTTG
TTCCCTATAATTTCTTTCAAAACTCAGAAGAAAAACCTTGAAACTCTTTGCAATGTTAATATAAGTATTG
TATAAGATTTTTATTGATTTGGTTATTAGTCTTACTTTTGCTACCTCCATCTTCACTTGGAACTGATATT
CTGAATAGTTAAAGCGTTACATGTCCTCCATTCACAAATGAACTTAAACTAGCACAAAGTCAGATATTTT
AAGATCGCACCATTTTATATAACCCCAATCGTCAATTCTACTGTTTCAAGTTTTACACCAAAACAATTAC
GAGGTGTATCTATTCGTTACTCTTTTCGCTTATTAATCCTTTTACATGATGCAAAATATAACAAATTAAT
TTCAAATTGTCCTGCACATTTGGTTTATACATCTTGATTCCAAAAAGTCGCTGTCAGGAGATACATGAGA
ATTAAGGGAGTCACGGTATGACCCCCGCCGATGACGCGGGACAAGCCGTTTTACGTTTGGAACTGACAGA
ACCGCAACGTTGAAGGAGCCACTGAGCCGCGGGTTTCTGGAGTTTAATGAGCTAAGCACATACGTCAGAA
ACCATTATTGCGCGTTCAAAAGTCGCCTAAGGTCACTATCAGCTAGCAAATATTTCTTGTCAAAAATGCT
CCACTGACGTTCCATAAATTCCCCTCGGTATCCAATTAGAGTCTCATATTCACTCTCAACTCGATCGAGG
CAATGGAGAACATGGAGAACGACGAGAACATTGTGGTGGGACCCAAGCCGTTCTACCCGATCGAGGAGGG
TTCCGCTGGCACCCAGCTGCGCAAGTACATGGAGCGCTACGCTAAGCTGGGTGCTATCGCCTTCACCAAC
GCCGTGACCGGTGTGGATTACTCCTACGCCGAGTACCTGGAGAAGTCCTGCTGCCTCGGAAAGGCCCTGC
AGAACTACGGTCTGGTCGTGGATGGCCGCATTGCCCTCTGCTCGGAGAACTGCGAGGAGTTCTTCATTCC
CGTGATCGCTGGTCTGTTCATCGGAGTCGGCGTTGCCCCAACCAACGAGATCTACACCCTGCGCGAGCTG
GTCCACAGCCTGGGTATCAGCAAGCCGACCATCGTTTTCTCGAGCAAGAAGGGCCTCGACAAGGTTATCA
CCGTGCAAAAAACCGTCACCACCATCAAGACCATCGTTATCCTGGATTCCAAGGTTGACTACCGCGGTTA
CCAGTGCCTCGACACCTTCATCAAGCGTAACACCCCACCCGGCTTCCAAGCCTCCTCCTTCAAAACCGTG
GAGGTTGATCGCAAGGAGCAGGTGGCCCTGATCATGAACTCCTCCGGCTCCACCGGTCTGCCAAAGGGCG
TGCAGCTGACCCACGAGAACACCGTCACCCGCTTCTCGCATGCCCGTGATCCCATCTACGGCAACCAGGT
GTCCCCAGGCACCGCCGTCCTGACCGTCGTGCCCCTCCACCACGGCTTCGGCATGTTCACCACTCTCGGC
TACTTGATCTGCGGCTTCCGTGTGGTGATGCTGACTAAGTTCGACGAGGAGACTTTCCTCAAGACCCTGC
AAGACTACAAGTGCACTTACGTGATCCTGGTGCCGACCCTGTTCGCCATCCTGAACAAGAGCGAGCTGTT
GAACAAATACGACCTGTCGAACCTGGTGGAGATCGCTTCCGGCGGCGCCCCACTGTCGAAGGAAGTTGGC
GAGGCCGTTGCTCGCCGCTTCAACCTGCCCGGCGTCCGTCAGGGTTACGGCCTGACCGAGACTACCTCGG
CTATCATCATCACCCCCGAGGGCGACGATAAGCCCGGCGCTTCCGGCAAGGTTGTTCCACTCTTCAAAGC
CAAGGTGATCGACCTGGACACCAAGAAGTCCCTGGGTCCCAACCGTCGCGGAGAAGTGTGCGTCAAGGGC
CCCATGCTGATGAAGGGCTACGTCAACAACCCAGAGGCCACCAAGGAGTTGATCGACGAGGAGGGCTGGC
TGCACACTGGTGACATCGGTTACTACGACGAAGAGAAGCACTTCTTCATCGTTGACCGCCTGAAGTCCTT
GATCAAGTACAAGGGCTACCAGGTTCCCCCCGCCGAGCTCGAGAGCGTCCTGCTGCAGCACCCCTCCATT
TTCGATGCCGGAGTGGCCGGTGTCCCCGATCCCGTGGCTGGCGAGCTGCCAGGTGCCGTCGTCGTGCTGG
AGTCCGGCAAGAACATGACCGAGAAGGAAGTGATGGATTACGTGGCCTCGCAAGTGTCCAACGCCAAGCG
CCTGCGCGGCGGCGTGCGCTTCGTGGATGAGGTGCCCAAGGGCCTCACCGGAAAGATCGACGGTCGCGCT
ATCCGCGAGATCCTCAAGAAGCCCGTGGCCAAGATGTGAGCTTGGAATGGATCTTCGATCCCGATCGTTC
AAACATTTGGCAATAAAGTTTCTTAAGATTGAATCCTGTTGCCGGTCTTGCGACGATTATCATATAATTT
CTGTTGAATTACGTTAAGCATGTAATAATTAACATGTAATGCATGACGTTATTTATGAGATGGGTTTTTA
TGATTAGAGTCCCGCAATTATACATTTAATACGCGATAGAAAACAAAATATAGCGCGCAAACTAGGATAA
ATTATCGCGCGCGGTGTCATCTATGTTACTAGATCGGGAATTGCCAAGCTAATTCTTGAAGATGAAAGGG
CCTCGTGATACGCCTATTTTTATAGGTTAATGTCATGATAATAATGGTTTCTTAGACGTCAGGTGGCACT
TTTCGGGGAAATGTGCGCGGAACCCCTATTTGTTTATTTTTCTAAATACATTCAAATATGTATCCGCTCA
TGAGACAATAACCCTGATAAATGCTTCAATAATGGGACCGACTCGCGCTGTCATGAGACCGGATCCTGAC
AGGATATATTGGCGGGTAAACTAAGTCGCTGTATGTGTTTGTTTGAGATCTCATGTGAGCAAAAGGCCAG
CAAAAGGCCAGGAACCGTAAAAAGGCCGCGTTGCTGGCGTTTTTCCATAGGCTCCGCCCCCCTGACGAGC
ATCACAAAAATCGACGCTCAAGTCAGAGGTGGCGAAACCCGACAGGACTATAAAGATACCAGGCGTTTCC
CCCTGGAAGCTCCCTCGTGCGCTCTCCTGTTCCGACCCTGCCGCTTACCGGATACCTGTCCGCCTTTCTC
CCTTCGGGAAGCGTGGCGCTTTCTCATAGCTCACGCTGTAGGTATCTCAGTTCGGTGTAGGTCGTTCGCT
CCAAGCTGGGCTGTGTGCACGAACCCCCCGTTCAGCCCGACCGCTGCGCCTTATCCGGTAACTATCGTCT
TGAGTCCAACCCGGTAAGACACGACTTATCGCCACTGGCAGCAGCCACTGGTAACAGGATTAGCAGAGCG
AGGTATGTAGGCGGTGCTACAGAGTTCTTGAAGTGGTGGCCTAACTACGGCTACACTAGAAGAACAGTAT
TTGGTATCTGCGCTCTGCTGAAGCCAGTTACCTTCGGAAGAAGAGTTGGTAGCTCTTGATCCGGCAAACA
AACCACCGCTGGTAGCGGTGGTTTTTTTGTTTGCAAGCAGCAGATTACGCGCAGAAAAAAAGGATCTCAA
GAAGATCCTTTGATCTTTTCTACGGGGTCTGACGCTCAGTGGAACGAAAACTCACGTTAAGGGATTTTGG
TCATGAGATTATCAAAAAGGATCTTCACCTAGATCCTTTTAAATTAAAAATGAAGTTTTAAATCAATCTA
AAGTATATATGTGTAACATTGGTCTAGTGATTATTTGCCGACTACCTTGGTGATCTCGCCTTTCACGTAG
TGGACAAATTCTTCCAACTGATCTGCGCGCGAGGCCAAGCGATCTTCTTCTTGTCCAAGATAAGCCTGTC
TAGCTTCAAGTATGACGGGCTGATACTGGGCCGGCAGGCGCTCCATTGCCCAGTCGGCAGCGACATCCTT
CGGCGCGATTTTGCCGGTTACTGCGCTGTACCAAATGCGGGACAACGTAAGCACTACATTTCGCTCATCA
CCAGCCCAGTCGGGCGGCGAGTTCCATAGCGTTAAGGTTTCATTTAGCGCCTCAAATAGATCCTGTTCAG
GAACCGGATCAAAGAGTTCCTCCGCCGCTGGACCTACCAAGGCAACGCTATGTTCTCTTGCTTTTGTCAG
CAAGATAGCCAGATCAATGTCGATCGTGGCTGGCTCGAAGATACCTGCAAGAATGTCATTGCGCTGCCAT
TCTCCAAATTGCAGTTCGCGCTTAGCTGGATAACGCCACGGAATGATGTCGTCGTGCACAACAATGGTGA
CTTCTACAGCGCGGAGAATCTCGCTCTCTCCAGGGGAAGCCGAAGTTTCCAAAAGGTCGTTGATCAAAGC
TCGCCGCGTTGTTTCATCAAGCCTTACGGTCACCGTAACCAGCAAATCAATATCACTGTGTGGCTTCAGG
CCGCCATCCACTGCGGAGCCGTACAAATGTACGGCCAGCAACGTCGGTTCGAGATGGCGCTCGATGACGC
CAACTACCTCTGATAGTTGAGTCGATACTTCGGCGATCACCGCTTCCCTCATAATGTTTAACTTTGTTTT
AGGGCGACTGCCCTGCTGCGTAACATCGTTGCTGCTCCATAACATCAAACATCGACCCACGGCGTAACGC
GCTTGCTGCTTGGATGCCCGAGGCATAGACTGTACCCCAAAAAAACAGTCATAACAAGCCATGAAAACCG
CCACTGCGCCGTTACCACCGCTGCGTTCGGTCAAGGTTCTGGACCAGTTGCGTGAGCGCATACGCTACTT
GCATTACAGCTTACGAACCGAACAGGCTTATGTCCACTGGGTTCGTGCCTTCATCCGTTTCCACGGTGTG
CGTCACCCGGCAACCTTGGGTAGCAGCGAAGTCGAGGCATTTCTGTCCTGGCTGGAACACCCCTTGTATT
ACTGTTTATGTAAGCAGACAGTTTTATTGTTCATGATGATATATTTTTATCTTGTGCAATGTAACATCAG
AGATTTTGAGACACAACGTGGCTTTGTTGAATAAATCGAACTTTTGCTGAGTTGAAGGATCAGATCACGC
ATCTTCCCGACAACGCAGACCGTTCCGTGGCAAAGCAAAAGTTCAAAATCACCAACTGGTCCACCTACAA
CAAAGCTCTCATCAACCGTGGCTCCCTCACTTTCTGGCTGGATGATGGGGCGATTCAGGCGATCCCCATC
CAACAGCCCGCCGTCGAGCGGGCTTTTTTATCCCCGGAAGCCTGTGGATAGAGGGTAGTTATCCACGTGA
AACCGCTAATGCCCCGCAAAGCCTTGATTCACGGGGCTTTCCGGCCCGCTCCAAAAACTATCCACGTGAA
ATCGCTAATCAGGGTACGTGAAATCGCTAATCGGAGTACGTGAAATCGCTAATAAGGTCACGTGAAATCG
CTAATCAAAAAGGCACGTGAGAACGCTAATAGCCCTTTCAGATCAACAGCTTGCAAACACCCCTCGCTCC
GGCAAGTAGTTACAGCAAGTAGTATGTTCAATTAGCTTTTCAATTATGAATATATATATCAATTATTGGT
CGCCCTTGGCTTGTGGACAATGCGCTACGCGCACCGGCTCCGCCCGTGGACAACCGCAAGCGGTTGCCCA
CCGTCGAGCGCCTTTGCCCACAACCCGGCGGCCGGCCGCAACAGATCGTTTTATAAATTTTTTTTTTTGA
AAAAGAAAAAGCCCGAAAGGCGGCAACCTCTCGGGCTTCTGGATTTCCGATCCCCGGAATTAGATCTTGG
CAGGATATATTGTGGTG
Features (pLannotate 1.2.2; 13 found; start..end, strand, type, name):
   1225..1241    -  promoter       dU6-3 promoter (fragment): RNA polymerase III promoter for Drosophila U6-3 snRNA (Port et al., 2014)
   2869..3048    +  promoter       NOS promoter: nopaline synthase promoter
   3107..4726    +  CDS            LUCI_LUCCR: Experimental evidence at protein level: Swiss-Prot protein existence level 1. Produces green light with a wavelength of 544 nm. From Luciola cruciata (Japanese firefly) (Genji firefly).
   4753..5005    +  terminator     NOS terminator: nopaline synthase terminator and poly(A) signal
   5126..5213    +  promoter       AmpR promoter (fragment): bla
   5247..5271    +  misc_feature   RB T-DNA repeat: right border repeat from nopaline C58 T-DNA
   5362..5950    -  rep_origin     ori: high-copy-number ColE1/pMB1/pBR322/pUC origin of replication
   6124..6912    -  CDS            aadA: S3AD_ECOLX - Experimental evidence at protein level: Swiss-Prot protein existence level 1. Mediates bacterial resistance to the antibiotics streptomycin and spectinomycin. From Escherichia coli.
   6919..6975    -  CDS            GmR (fragment): gentamycin acetyltransferase; aacC1; confers resistance to gentamycin
   7151..7174    -  promoter       Pc promoter (fragment): intI1 (promoter lies within the coding sequence); class 1 integron promoter
   7450..7551    +  CDS            TRA2_ECOLX (fragment): Protein predicted: Swiss-Prot protein existence level 4. Required for transposition of transposon Tn903. From Escherichia coli.
   7556..7991    +  rep_origin     pSa ori: origin of replication from bacterial plasmid pSa
   8118..3       +  misc_feature   LB T-DNA repeat (across the origin): left border repeat from nopaline C58 T-DNA (truncated)
