[The description below was written by a language model from this plasmid's Addgene catalogue record and pLannotate feature annotations shown in this document.]
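Description:
pGREAT15 is a plant expression binary vector built in the GoldenBraid modular cloning system on the pDGB1_omega1 backbone. It carries two luciferase transcriptional units that together form a ratiometric dual-colour reporter. It is maintained in E. coli at high copy through a ColE1/pUC-type origin and selected with spectinomycin via the aadA gene. The annotated pSa origin supports replication in Agrobacterium only when the pSOUP helper plasmid is present, as the depositor notes. Left and right T-DNA border repeats flank the payload, so the cassette can be delivered into plant cells by Agrobacterium-mediated transfer.

The roughly 5.2 kb insert contains two units. In the first, the pCmYLCV911 promoter drives E-Luc, an enhanced beetle luciferase from Pyrearinus termitilluminans, followed by the Arabidopsis ACT2 terminator. The E-Luc coding sequence carries a silent change that removes an internal BbsI site for compatibility with type IIS assembly. In the second, the nopaline synthase promoter and terminator frame Red-F, a Luciola cruciata firefly luciferase bearing the S286Y substitution that shifts its emission to red.

The automated feature table identifies only the NOS-driven firefly unit. The region upstream of it, where the E-Luc unit presumably lies, is unannotated apart from a very short dU6-3 promoter match that is probably spurious. The short AmpR promoter, gentamicin resistance, integron promoter and Tn903 fragments appear to be backbone remnants.

The two units were joined by Esp3I assembly, which destroyed those sites, and the combined insert can be released with BsaI for further GoldenBraid assembly. Reading the two spectrally distinct luciferases from a single T-DNA allows one signal to be normalised to the other, which supports rapid characterisation of transcriptional regulatory elements in plants.
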