Addgene plasmid #170903: pGREAT15
Purpose: GoldenBraid Double Transcriptional Unit - pCmYLCV911_E-Luc_AtACT2t+pNOS_Red-F_NOSt
Depositing lab: Markita Landry. Depositing organization: University of California, Berkeley. Publication: A Ratiometric Dual Color Luciferase Reporter for Fast Characterization of Transcriptional Regulatory Elements in Plants. Gonzalez-Grandio E, Demirer GS, Ma W, Brady S, Landry MP. ACS Synth Biol. 2021 Sep 14. doi: 10.1021/acssynbio.1c00248. PubMed 34520169.
Backbone
  Vector backbone: pDGB1_omega1
  Backbone manufacturer: Diego Orzaez Lab
  Backbone size w/o insert (bp): 2925
  Vector type: Plant Expression, Luciferase, Synthetic Biology
Growth in bacteria
  Bacterial resistance: Spectinomycin, 50 μg/mL
  Growth temperature: 37°C
  Growth strain: DH5alpha
  Copy number: High Copy
Gene/Insert
  Gene/Insert name: E-Luc (alt name: Enhanced beetle luciferase)
  Species: Pyrearinus termitilluminans (E-Luc) and Luciola curciata (Red-F)
  Insert size (bp): 5212
  Mutation: c.375C>T silent mutation to remove BbsI site (E-Luc), p.S286Y Red mutant (RedF)
  Promoter: pCmYLCV911
  Cloning method: Restriction Enzyme; 5′ cloning site Esp3I (destroyed during cloning); 3′ cloning site Esp3I (destroyed during cloning)
  Sequencing primers: 5′ GGGAAACGCCTGGTATCTTT; 3′ CCGATCCCCGGAATTAGATC
Terms and licenses: Academic/Nonprofit Terms; Industry Terms: Not Available to Industry
Depositor comments: Encodes both E-Luc and Red-F transcriptional units. Insert can be excised by BsaI digestion. Requires pSOUP for replication in agrobacterium . Please visit https://www.biorxiv.org/content/10.1101/2021.05.26.443018v2 to read the preprint on bioRxiv
How to cite: pGREAT15 was a gift from Markita Landry (Addgene plasmid # 170903 ; http://n2t.net/addgene:170903 ; RRID:Addgene_170903)
